Addgene plasmid #96879: pWT032a
Purpose: RFP reporter
Depositing lab: David Liu. Depositing organization: Harvard University. Publication: Aptazyme-embedded guide RNAs enable ligand-responsive genome editing and transcriptional activation. Tang W, Hu JH, Liu DR. Nat Commun. 2017 Jun 28;8:15939. doi: 10.1038/ncomms15939. PubMed 28656978.
Backbone
  Vector backbone: Addgene #47320
  Vector type: Mammalian Expression
Growth in bacteria
  Bacterial resistance: Kanamycin, 50 μg/mL
  Growth temperature: 37°C
  Growth strain: DH5alpha
  Copy number: High Copy
Gene/Insert
  Gene/Insert name: mCherry
  Cloning method: Unknown
Terms and licenses: Academic/Nonprofit Terms; Industry Terms: Not Available to Industry
How to cite: pWT032a was a gift from David Liu (Addgene plasmid # 96879 ; http://n2t.net/addgene:96879 ; RRID:Addgene_96879)
