[The description below was written by a language model from this plasmid's Addgene catalogue record and pLannotate feature annotations shown in this document.]
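Description:
pWT032a is a mammalian expression reporter plasmid carrying mCherry, catalogued simply as an RFP reporter and built on an existing repository reporter backbone. It comes from work on aptazyme-embedded guide RNAs for ligand-responsive genome editing and transcriptional activation. It is propagated in E. coli as a high-copy plasmid from a ColE1/pUC-type origin and selected with kanamycin through the Tn5-derived NeoR/KanR aminoglycoside phosphotransferase gene. A BleoR (Sh ble) coding sequence preceded by an AmpR promoter fragment is also annotated. Remnants of a cloning-vector scaffold are present as well: lacI, lacZα, ccdB and Tn5 transposase fragments, the lac promoter and operator with the CAP site, and flanking SP6 and T7 promoters.

The reporter cassette lies on the reverse strand. A minimal CMV promoter sits upstream of the mCherry coding sequence, with a short match to a 3xFLAG tag between them, and the unit ends in an SV40 polyadenylation signal next to a small fragment of SV40 large T antigen sequence. A minimal CMV promoter gives little transcription on its own and depends on activators recruited to adjacent upstream sequence, so this layout fits an inducible readout in which red fluorescence reports transcriptional activation, such as by a guide RNA-directed activator. The record does not name any upstream target or binding sites. The only annotation immediately upstream of the promoter is a short fragment matching an AAVS1 homology arm, whose role is not stated. The feature table derives from a 4,800 nt sequence labelled as a partial NGS result, so it may not cover the whole plasmid.
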