Features (pLannotate 1.2.2; 21 found; start..end, strand, type, name):
      2..94      +  CDS            lacI (fragment): lac repressor; lacI; The lac repressor binds to the lac operator to inhibit transcription in E. coli. This inhibition can be relieved by adding lactose or isopropyl-β-D-thiogalactopyranoside (IPTG).
    107..128     +  protein_bind   CAP binding site: CAP binding activates transcription in the presence of cAMP. E. coli catabolite activator protein
    143..173     +  promoter       lac promoter: promoter for the E. coli lac operon
    181..197     +  protein_bind   lac operator: The lac repressor binds to the lac operator to inhibit transcription in E. coli. This inhibition can be relieved by adding lactose or isopropyl-β-D-thiogalactopyranoside (IPTG). lac repressor encoded by lacI
    239..257     +  promoter       SP6 promoter: promoter for bacteriophage SP6 RNA polymerase
    420..501     -  polyA_signal   SV40 poly(A) signal: SV40 polyadenylation signal
    524..607     -  CDS            large T antigen (fragment): large T antigen from SV40 (simian virus 40)
    666..697     -  misc_feature   MCS (fragment): pUC18/19 multiple cloning site
    728..1429    -  CDS            mCherry: mCherry is a basic (constitutively fluorescent) red fluorescent protein published in 2004, derived from Discosoma sp.. It is reported to be a very rapidly-maturing monomer with low acid sensitivity.
   1461..1480    -  CDS            3xFLAG (fragment): three tandem FLAG® epitope tags
   1527..1565    -  promoter       minimal CMV promoter: human cytomegalovirus (CMV) immediate early promoter
   1568..1592    -  misc_feature   HA-L (fragment): left homology arm from the adeno-associated virus integration site (AAVS1) within intron 1 of the human PPP1R12C gene
   1689..1707    -  promoter       T7 promoter: promoter for bacteriophage T7 RNA polymerase
   1710..1857    +  CDS            lacZα (fragment): LacZα fragment of β-galactosidase; lacZ fragment
   1867..2170    +  CDS            ccdB (fragment): CcdB, a bacterial toxin that poisons DNA gyrase; ccdB; Plasmids containing the ccdB gene cannot be propagated in standard E. coli strains.
   2218..2487    +  CDS            tnpA (fragment): TN5P_ECOLX - Also known as tnp. Experimental evidence at protein level: Swiss-Prot protein existence level 1. Mediates transposition of transposon Tn5 by a 'cut and paste' mechanism. First, the monomeric transposase binds the 19 bp inverted DNA repeats flanking the transposon. Then, dimerization of the DNA- bound transposase creates a synaptic DNA complex. After nicking of the first DNA strand, excision of the transposon proceeds through a series of intermediates. The transposase then mediates the insertion of the transposon at a new site by strand transfer. The activity of the wild- type tran
   2519..3313    +  CDS            NeoR/KanR: aminoglycoside phosphotransferase from Tn5; aph(3')-II (or nptII); confers resistance to neomycin, kanamycin, and G418 (Geneticin®)
   3334..3384    -  misc_feature   bom (fragment): basis of mobility region from pBR322
   3411..3499    +  promoter       AmpR promoter (fragment): bla
   3519..3893    +  CDS            BleoR: antibiotic-binding protein; Sh ble from Streptoalloteichus hindustanus; confers resistance to bleomycin, phleomycin, and Zeocin™
   4031..4619    +  rep_origin     ori: high-copy-number ColE1/pMB1/pBR322/pUC origin of replication
>Addgene plasmid #96879 | pWT032a | addgene full sequence | sequence record 189280 | Addgene Partial NGS Result
AGCGCCCAATACGCAAACCGCCTCTCCCCGCGCGTTGGCCGATTCATTAATGCAGCTGGCACGACAGGTT
TCCCGACTGGAAAGCGGGCAGTGAGCGCAACGCAATTAATGTGAGTTAGCTCACTCATTAGGCACCCCAG
GCTTTACACTTTATGCTTCCGGCTCGTATGTTGTGTGGAATTGTGAGCGGATAACAATTTCACACAGGAA
ACAGCTATGACCATGATTACGCCAAGCTATTTAGGTGACACTATAGAATACTCAAGCTATGCATCAAGCT
TGGTACCGAGCTCGGATCCACTAGTAACGGCCGCCAGTGTGCTGGAATTCGCCCTTTATTACCGCCTTTG
AGTGAGCTGATACCGCTCGCCGCAGCCGAACGACCGAGCGCAGCGAGTCAGTGAGCGAGGAAGCTCGAGG
CAGTGAAAAAAATGCTTTATTTGTGAAATTTGTGATGCTATTGCTTTATTTGTAACCATTATAAGCTGCA
ATAAACAAGTTAACAACAACAATTGCATTCATTTTATGTTTCAGGTTCAGGGGGAGGTGTGGGAGGTTTT
TTAAAGCAAGTAAAACCTCTACAAATGTGGTATGGCTGATTATGATCCTCTAGAGATATCGTCGACAAGC
TTATCGATGCGGCCGCGCTAGCACGCGTCAGCTGACTAGAGGATCCCCGGGTACCGAGCTCGAATTCCTA
GAACTGGCATGCATCTTAACCGCGGGCCTTGTACAGCTCGTCCATGCCGCCGGTGGAGTGGCGGCCCTCG
GCGCGCTCGTACTGTTCCACGATGGTGTAGTCCTCGTTGTGGGAGGTGATGTCCAACTTGATGTTGACGT
TGTAGGCGCCGGGCAGCTGCACGGGCTTCTTGGCCTTGTAGGTGGTCTTGACCTCGGCGTCGTAGTGGCC
GCCGTCCTTCAGCTTCAGCCTCTGCTTGATCTCGCCCTTCAGGGCGCCGTCCTCGGGGTACATCCGCTCG
GAGGAGGCCTCCCAGCCCATCGTCTTCTTCTGCATTACGGGGCCGTCGGAGGGGAAGTTGGTGCCGCGCA
GCTTCACCTTGTAGATGAACTCGCCGTCCTGTAGGGAGGAGTCCTGGGTCACGGTCACCACGCCGCCGTC
CTCGAAGTTCATCACGCGCTCCCACTTGAAGCCCTCGGGGAAGGACAGCTTCAAGTAGTCGGGGATGTCG
GCGGGGTGCTTCACGTAGGCCTTGGAGCCGTACATGAACTGAGGGGACAGGATGTCCCAGGCGAAGGGCA
GGGGGCCGCCCTTGGTCACCTTCAGCTTGGCGGTCTGGGTGCCCTCGTAGGGGCGGCCCTCGCCCTCGCC
CTCGATCTCGAACTCGTGGCCGTTCACGGAGCCCTCCATGTGCACCTTGAAGCGCATGAACTCCTTGATG
ATGGCCATGTTATCCTCCTCGCCCTTGCTCGCGGTGGAACCCAGTCCGCCACCGGAAGTTTTATCGTCGT
CATCCTTGTAGTCCATGGTGGCGAATTCTCCAGGCGATCTGACGGTTCACTAAACGAGCTCTGCTTATAT
AGGCCTCCCACCGTACACGCCTACCTCGCCCCACTGTGGGGTGGAGGGGACACTATTACCCTGTTATCCC
TACGTCGCAAGGGCGAATTCTGCAGATATCCATCACACTGGCGGCCGCTCGAGCATGCATCTAGAGGGCC
CAATTCGCCCTATAGTGAGTCGTATTACAATTCACTGGCCGTCGTTTTACAACGTCGTGACTGGGAAAAC
CCTGGCGTTACCCAACTTAATCGCCTTGCAGCACATCCCCCTTTCGCCAGCTGGCGTAATAGCGAAGAGG
CCCGCACCGATCGCCCTTCCCAACAGTTGCGCAGCCTATACGTACGGCAGTTTAAGGTTTACACCTATAA
AAGAGAGAGCCGTTATCGTCTGTTTGTGGATGTACAGAGTGATATTATTGACACGCCGGGGCGACGGATG
GTGATCCCCCTGGCCAGTGCACGTCTGCTGTCAGATAAAGTCTCCCGTGAACTTTACCCGGTGGTGCATA
TCGGGGATGAAAGCTGGCGCATGATGACCACCGATATGGCCAGTGTGCCGGTCTCCGTTATCGGGGAAGA
AGTGGCTGATCTCAGCCACCGCGAAAATGACATCAAAAACGCCATTAACCTGATGTTCTGGGGAATATAA
ATGTCAGGCATGAGATTATCAAAAAGGATCTTCACCTAGATCCTTTTCACGTAGAAAGCCAGTCCGCAGA
AACGGTGCTGACCCCGGATGAATGTCAGCTACTGGGCTATCTGGACAAGGGAAAACGCAAGCGCAAAGAG
AAAGCAGGTAGCTTGCAGTGGGCTTACATGGCGATAGCTAGACTGGGCGGTTTTATGGACAGCAAGCGAA
CCGGAATTGCCAGCTGGGGCGCCCTCTGGTAAGGTTGGGAAGCCCTGCAAAGTAAACTGGATGGCTTTCT
TGCCGCCAAGGATCTGATGGCGCAGGGGATCAAGCTCTGATCAAGAGACAGGATGAGGATCGTTTCGCAT
GATTGAACAAGATGGATTGCACGCAGGTTCTCCGGCCGCTTGGGTGGAGAGGCTATTCGGCTATGACTGG
GCACAACAGACAATCGGCTGCTCTGATGCCGCCGTGTTCCGGCTGTCAGCGCAGGGGCGCCCGGTTCTTT
TTGTCAAGACCGACCTGTCCGGTGCCCTGAATGAACTGCAAGACGAGGCAGCGCGGCTATCGTGGCTGGC
CACGACGGGCGTTCCTTGCGCAGCTGTGCTCGACGTTGTCACTGAAGCGGGAAGGGACTGGCTGCTATTG
GGCGAAGTGCCGGGGCAGGATCTCCTGTCATCTCACCTTGCTCCTGCCGAGAAAGTATCCATCATGGCTG
ATGCAATGCGGCGGCTGCATACGCTTGATCCGGCTACCTGCCCATTCGACCACCAAGCGAAACATCGCAT
CGAGCGAGCACGTACTCGGATGGAAGCCGGTCTTGTCGATCAGGATGATCTGGACGAAGAGCATCAGGGG
CTCGCGCCAGCCGAACTGTTCGCCAGGCTCAAGGCGAGCATGCCCGACGGCGAGGATCTCGTCGTGACCC
ATGGCGATGCCTGCTTGCCGAATATCATGGTGGAAAATGGCCGCTTTTCTGGATTCATCGACTGTGGCCG
GCTGGGTGTGGCGGACCGCTATCAGGACATAGCGTTGGCTACCCGTGATATTGCTGAAGAGCTTGGCGGC
GAATGGGCTGACCGCTTCCTCGTGCTTTACGGTATCGCCGCTCCCGATTCGCAGCGCATCGCCTTCTATC
GCCTTCTTGACGAGTTCTTCTGAATTATTAACGCTTACAATTTCCTGATGCGGTATTTTCTCCTTACGCA
TCTGTGCGGTATTTCACACCGCATCAGGTGGCACTTTTCGGGGAAATGTGCGCGGAACCCCTATTTGTTT
ATTTTTCTAAATACATTCAAATATGTATCCGCTCATGAGACAATAACCCTGATAAATGCTTCAATAATAG
CACGTGAGGAGGGCCACCATGGCCAAGTTGACCAGTGCCGTTCCGGTGCTCACCGCGCGCGACGTCGCCG
GAGCGGTCGAGTTCTGGACCGACCGGCTCGGGTTCTCCCGGGACTTCGTGGAGGACGACTTCGCCGGTGT
GGTCCGGGACGACGTGACCCTGTTCATCAGCGCGGTCCAGGACCAGGTGGTGCCGGACAACACCCTGGCC
TGGGTGTGGGTGCGCGGCCTGGACGAGCTGTACGCCGAGTGGTCGGAGGTCGTGTCCACGAACTTCCGGG
ACGCCTCCGGGCCGGCCATGACCGAGATCGGCGAGCAGCCGTGGGGGCGGGAGTTCGCCCTGCGCGACCC
GGCCGGCAACTGCGTGCACTTCGTGGCCGAGGAGCAGGACTGACACGTGCTAAAACTTCATTTTTAATTT
AAAAGGATCTAGGTGAAGATCCTTTTTGATAATCTCATGACCAAAATCCCTTAACGTGAGTTTTCGTTCC
ACTGAGCGTCAGACCCCGTAGAAAAGATCAAAGGATCTTCTTGAGATCCTTTTTTTCTGCGCGTAATCTG
CTGCTTGCAAACAAAAAAACCACCGCTACCAGCGGTGGTTTGTTTGCCGGATCAAGAGCTACCAACTCTT
TTTCCGAAGGTAACTGGCTTCAGCAGAGCGCAGATACCAAATACTGTTCTTCTAGTGTAGCCGTAGTTAG
GCCACCACTTCAAGAACTCTGTAGCACCGCCTACATACCTCGCTCTGCTAATCCTGTTACCAGTGGCTGC
TGCCAGTGGCGATAAGTCGTGTCTTACCGGGTTGGACTCAAGACGATAGTTACCGGATAAGGCGCAGCGG
TCGGGCTGAACGGGGGGTTCGTGCACACAGCCCAGCTTGGAGCGAACGACCTACACCGAACTGAGATACC
TACAGCGTGAGCTATGAGAAAGCGCCACGCTTCCCGAAGGGAGAAAGGCGGACAGGTATCCGGTAAGCGG
CAGGGTCGGAACAGGAGAGCGCACGAGGGAGCTTCCAGGGGGAAACGCCTGGTATCTTTATAGTCCTGTC
GGGTTTCGCCACCTCTGACTTGAGCGTCGATTTTTGTGATGCTCGTCAGGGGGGCGGAGCCTATGGAAAA
ACGCCAGCAACGCGGCCTTTTTACGGTTCCTGGCCTTTTGCTGGCCTTTTGCTCACATGTTCTTTCCTGC
GTTATCCCCTGATTCTGTGGATAACCGTATTACCGCCTTTGAGTGAGCTGATACCGCTCGCCGCAGCCGA
ACGACCGAGCGCAGCGAGTCAGTGAGCGAGGAAGCGGAAG
